>Addgene plasmid #166761 | Venus-BimEL(Noxa)-pEGFP-C1 | addgene full sequence | sequence record 328843 | Addgene NGS Result
TTACGGTTCCTGGCCTTTTGCTGGCCTTTTGCTCACATGTTCTTTCCTGCGTTATCCCCTGATTCTGTGG
ATAACCGTATTACCGCCATGCATTAGTTATTAATAGTAATCAATTACGGGGTCATTAGTTCATAGCCCAT
ATATGGAGTTCCGCGTTACATAACTTACGGTAAATGGCCCGCCTGGCTGACCGCCCAACGACCCCCGCCC
ATTGACGTCAATAATGACGTATGTTCCCATAGTAACGCCAATAGGGACTTTCCATTGACGTCAATGGGTG
GAGTATTTACGGTAAACTGCCCACTTGGCAGTACATCAAGTGTATCATATGCCAAGTACGCCCCCTATTG
ACGTCAATGACGGTAAATGGCCCGCCTGGCATTATGCCCAGTACATGACCTTATGGGACTTTCCTACTTG
GCAGTACATCTACGTATTAGTCATCGCTATTACCATGGTGATGCGGTTTTGGCAGTACATCAATGGGCGT
GGATAGCGGTTTGACTCACGGGGATTTCCAAGTCTCCACCCCATTGACGTCAATGGGAGTTTGTTTTGGC
ACCAAAATCAACGGGACTTTCCAAAATGTCGTAACAACTCCGCCCCATTGACGCAAATGGGCGGTAGGCG
TGTACGGTGGGAGGTCTATATAAGCAGAGCTGGTTTAGTGAACCGTCAGATCCGCTAGCGCTACCGGTCG
CCACCATGGTGAGCAAGGGCGAGGAGCTGTTCACCGGGGTGGTGCCCATCCTGGTCGAGCTGGACGGCGA
CGTAAACGGCCACAAGTTCAGCGTGTCCGGCGAGGGCGAGGGCGATGCCACCTACGGCAAGCTGACCCTG
AAGCTGATCTGCACCACCGGCAAGCTGCCCGTGCCCTGGCCCACCCTCGTGACCACCCTGGGCTACGGCC
TGCAGTGCTTCGCCCGCTACCCCGACCACATGAAGCAGCACGACTTCTTCAAGTCCGCCATGCCCGAAGG
CTACGTCCAGGAGCGCACCATCTTCTTCAAGGACGACGGCAACTACGAGACCCGCGCCGAGGTGAAGTTC
GAGGGCGACACCCTGGTGAACCGCATCGAGCTGAAGGGCATCGACTTCAAGGAGGACGGCAACATCCTGG
GGCACAAGCTGGAGTACAACTACAACAGCCACAACGTCTATATCACCGCCGACAAGCAGAAGAACGGCAT
CAAGGCCAACTTCAAGATCCGCCACAACATCGAGGACGGCGGCGTGCAGCTCGCCGACCACTACCAGCAG
AACACCCCCATCGGCGACGGCCCCGTGCTGCTGCCCGACAACCACTACCTGAGCTACCAGTCCGCCCTGA
GCAAAGACCCCAACGAGAAGCGCGATCACATGGTCCTGCTGGAACGCGTGACCGCCGCCGGGATCACTCT
CGGCATGGACGAGCTGTACAAGGGAGGCTCCATGGCCAAGCAACCTTCTGATGTAAGTTCTGAGTGTGAC
AGAGAAGGTGGACAATTGCAGCCTGCTGAGAGGCCTCCCCAGCTCAGGCCTGGGGCCCCTACCTCCCTAC
AGACAGAACCGCAAGGTAATCCCGACGGCGAAGGGGACCGCTGCCCCCACGGCAGCCCTCAGGGCCCGCT
GGCCCCACCGGCCAGCCCTGGCCCTTTTGCTACCAGATCCCCACTTTTCATCTTTGTGAGAAGATCTTCT
CTGCTGTCCCGGTCCTCCAGTGGGTATTTCTCTTTTGACACAGACAGGAGCCCGGCACCCATGAGTTGTG
ACAAGTCAACACAAACCCCAAGTCCTCCTTGCCAGGCCTTCAACCACTATCTCAGTGCAATGGCTTCCAT
ACGACAGTCTCAGGAGGAACCTGAAGATGCAGAGCTGGAAGTCGAGTGTGCTACTCAACTCAGGAGATTT
GGAGACAAACTGAACTTCACTTACACAAGGAGGGTGTTTGCAAATGATTACCGCGAGGCTGAAGACCACC
CTCAAATGGTTATCTTACAACTGTTACGCTTTATCTTCCGTCTGGTATGGAGAAGGCATTAACTCGAGCT
CAAGCTTCGAATTCTGCAGTCGACGGTACCGCGGGCCCGGGATCCACCGGATCTAGATAACTGATCATAA
TCAGCCATACCACATTTGTAGAGGTTTTACTTGCTTTAAAAAACCTCCCACACCTCCCCCTGAACCTGAA
ACATAAAATGAATGCAATTGTTGTTGTTAACTTGTTTATTGCAGCTTATAATGGTTACAAATAAAGCAAT
AGCATCACAAATTTCACAAATAAAGCATTTTTTTCACTGCATTCTAGTTGTGGTTTGTCCAAACTCATCA
ATGTATCTTAAGGCGTAAATTGTAAGCGTTAATATTTTGTTAAAATTCGCGTTAAATTTTTGTTAAATCA
GCTCATTTTTTAACCAATAGGCCGAAATCGGCAAAATCCCTTATAAATCAAAAGAATAGACCGAGATAGG
GT
[37 nt withheld, positions 2453-2489]
AAAGAACGTGGACTCCAACGTCAAAGG
[49 nt withheld, positions 2517-2565]
T
[91 nt withheld, positions 2567-2657]
G
[124 nt withheld, positions 2659-2782]
CAGGTGGCACTTTTCGGGGAAATGTGCGCGGAACCCCTATTTGTTTATTTTTCTAAATACATTCAAATAT
GTATCCGCTCATGAGACAATAACCCTGATAAATGCTTCAATAATATTGAAAAAGGAAGAGTCCTGAGGCG
GAAAGAACCAGCTGTGGAATGTGTGTCAGTTAGGGTGTGGAAAGTCCCCAGGCTCCCCAGCAGGCAGAAG
TATGCAAAGCATGCATCTCAATTAGTCAGCAACCAGGTGTGGAAAGTCCCCAGGCTCCCCAGCAGGCAGA
AGTATGCAAAGCATGCATCTCAATTAGTCAGCAACCATAGTCCCGCCCCTAACTCCGCCCATCCCGCCCC
TAACTCCGCCCAGTTCCGCCCATTCTCCGCCCCATGGCTGACTAATTTTTTTTATTTATGCAGAGGCCGA
GGCCGCCTCGGCCTCTGAGCTATTCCAGAAGTAGTGAGGAGGCTTTTTTGGAGGCCTAGGCTTTTGCAAA
GATCGATCAAGAGACAGGATGAGGATCGTTTCGCATGATTGAACAAGATGGATTGCACGCAGGTTCTCCG
GCCGCTTGGGTGGAGAGGCTATTCGGCTATGACTGGGCACAACAGACAATCGGCTGCTCTGATGCCGCCG
TGTTCCGGCTGTCAGCGCAGGGGCGCCCGGTTCTTTTTGTCAAGACCGACCTGTCCGGTGCCCTGAATGA
ACTGCAAGACGAGGCAGCGCGGCTATCGTGGCTGGCCACGACGGGCGTTCCTTGCGCAGCTGTGCTCGAC
GTTGTCACTGAAGCGGGAAGGGACTGGCTGCTATTGGGCGAAGTGCCGGGGCAGGATCTCCTGTCATCTC
ACCTTGCTCCTGCCGAGAAAGTATCCATCATGGCTGATGCAATGCGGCGGCTGCATACGCTTGATCCGGC
TACCTGCCCATTCGACCACCAAGCGAAACATCGCATCGAGCGAGCACGTACTCGGATGGAAGCCGGTCTT
GTCGATCAGGATGATCTGGACGAAGAGCATCAGGGGCTCGCGCCAGCCGAACTGTTCGCCAGGCTCAAGG
CGAGCATGCCCGACGGCGAGGATCTCGTCGTGACCCATGGCGATGCCTGCTTGCCGAATATCATGGTGGA
AAATGGCCGCTTTTCTGGATTCATCGACTGTGGCCGGCTGGGTGTGGCGGACCGCTATCAGGACATAGCG
TTGGCTACCCGTGATATTGCTGAAGAGCTTGGCGGCGAATGGGCTGACCGCTTCCTCGTGCTTTACGGTA
TCGCCGCTCCCGATTCGCAGCGCATCGCCTTCTATCGCCTTCTTGACGAGTTCTTCTGAGCGGGACTCTG
GGGTTCGAAATGACCGACCAAGCGACGCCCAACCTGCCATCACGAGATTTCGATTCCACCGCCGCCTTCT
ATGAAAGGTTGGGCTTCGGAATCGTTTTCCGGGACGCCGGCTGGATGATCCTCCAGCGCGGGGATCTCAT
GCTGGAGTTCTTCGCCCACCCTAGGGGGAGGCTAACTGAAACACGGAAGGAGACAATACCGGAAGGAACC
CGCGCTATGACGGCAATAAAAAGACAGAATAAAACGCACGGTGTTGGGTCGTTTGTTCATAAACGCGGGG
TTCGGTCCCAGGGCTGGCACTCTGTCGATACCCCACCGAGACCCCATTGGGGCCAATACGCCCGCGTTTC
TTCCTTTTCCCCACCCCACCCCCCAAGTTCGGGTGAAGGCCCAGGGCTCGCAGCCAACGTCGGGGCGGCA
GGCCCTGCCATAGCCTCAGGTTACTCATATATACTTTAGATTGATTTAAAACTTCATTTTTAATTTAAAA
GGATCTAGGTGAAGATCCTTTTTGATAATCTCATGACCAAAATCCCTTAACGTGAGTTTTCGTTCCACTG
AGCGTCAGACCCCGTAGAAAAGATCAAAGGATCTTCTTGAGATCCTTTTTTTCTGCGCGTAATCTGCTGC
TTGCAAACAAAAAAACCACCGCTACCAGCGGTGGTTTGTTTGCCGGATCAAGAGCTACCAACTCTTTTTC
CGAAGGTAACTGGCTTCAGCAGAGCGCAGATACCAAATACTGTTCTTCTAGTGTAGCCGTAGTTAGGCCA
CCACTTCAAGAACTCTGTATCACCGCCTACATACCTCGCTCTGCTAATCCTGTTACCAGTGGCTGCTGCC
AGTGGCGATAAGTCGTGTCTTACCGGGTTGGACTCAAGACGATAGTTACCGGATAAGGCGCAGCGGTCGG
GCTGAACGGGGGGTTCGTGCACACAGCCCAGCTTGGAGCGAACGACCTACACCGAACTGAGATACCTACA
GCGTGAGCTATGAGAAAGCGCCACGCTTCCCGAAGGGAGAAAGGCGGACAGGTATCCGGTAAGCGGCAGG
GTCGGAACAGGAGAGCGCACGAGGGAGCTTCCAGGGGGAAACGCCTGGTATCTTTATAGTCCTGTCGGGT
TTCGCCACCTCTGACTTGAGCGTCGATTTTTGTGATGCTCGTCAGGGGGGCGGAGCCTATGGAAAAACGC
CAGCAACGCGGCCTTT
Features (pLannotate 1.2.2; 16 found; start..end, strand, type, name):
     27..86      +  rep_origin     RSF ori (fragment): Plasmids containing the RSF 1030 origin of replication can be propagated in E. coli cells that contain additional plasmids with compatible origins.
    154..457     +  enhancer       CMV enhancer: human cytomegalovirus immediate early enhancer
    458..661     +  promoter       CMV promoter: human cytomegalovirus (CMV) immediate early promoter
    706..1422    +  CDS            Venus: Venus is a basic (constitutively fluorescent) yellow fluorescent protein published in 2002, derived from Aequorea victoria. It is reported to be a rapidly-maturing weak dimer with moderate acid sensitivity.
   1432..2019    +  CDS            Bcl2l11: B2L11_MOUSE - Also known as Bim. Experimental evidence at protein level: Swiss-Prot protein existence level 1. Induces apoptosis and anoikis. The isoforms vary in cytotoxicity with isoform BimS being the most potent and isoform BimEL being the least potent. From Mus musculus (Mouse).
   2023..2075    +  misc_feature   MCS: multiple cloning site
   2092..2176    +  CDS            large T antigen (fragment): large T antigen from SV40 (simian virus 40)
   2199..2320    +  polyA_signal   SV40 poly(A) signal: SV40 polyadenylation signal
   2354..2782    -  rep_origin     f1 ori (sequence partly withheld): f1 bacteriophage origin of replication; arrow indicates direction of (+) strand synthesis
   2809..2913    +  promoter       AmpR promoter: bla
   2915..3272    +  promoter       SV40 promoter: SV40 enhancer and early promoter
   3307..4101    +  CDS            NeoR/KanR: aminoglycoside phosphotransferase from Tn5; aph(3')-II (or nptII); confers resistance to neomycin, kanamycin, and G418 (Geneticin®)
   4122..4274    +  CDS            ble (fragment): BLE_KLEPN - Experimental evidence at protein level: Swiss-Prot protein existence level 1. Binding protein with a strong affinity to the bleomycin family of antibiotics. Binds to CL990; an antimitotic-antibiotic compound. From Klebsiella pneumoniae.
   4333..4380    +  polyA_signal   HSV TK poly(A) signal: herpes simplex virus thymidine kinase polyadenylation signal (Cole and Stacy, 1985)
   4471..4487    -  polyA_signal   bGH poly(A) signal (fragment): bovine growth hormone polyadenylation signal
   4709..5297    +  rep_origin     ori: high-copy-number ColE1/pMB1/pBR322/pUC origin of replication
