[The description below was written by a language model from this plasmid's Addgene catalogue record and pLannotate feature annotations shown in this document.]
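Description:
Venus-BimEL(Noxa)-pEGFP-C1 is a 5.3 kb mammalian expression plasmid built on the pEGFP-C1 backbone, in which the backbone's N-terminal fluorescent protein position is occupied by the yellow fluorescent protein Venus. It replicates at high copy in E. coli from a ColE1/pUC-type origin and also carries an f1 origin for single-stranded DNA production. A single NeoR/KanR (aminoglycoside phosphotransferase) gene serves both hosts: the bacterial AmpR (bla) promoter drives it for kanamycin selection in bacteria, while the SV40 enhancer/early promoter and the HSV TK polyadenylation signal allow G418 selection of transfected mammalian cells. The short RSF ori, ble, large T antigen and bGH poly(A) hits in the feature table are fragments rather than functional elements.

The payload is a CMV enhancer/promoter-driven open reading frame encoding Venus fused to the N terminus of full-length mouse BimEL (Bcl2l11), terminated by the SV40 poly(A) signal. In this chimera the native BH3 region of Bim has been removed and replaced with the BH3 region of human Noxa (PMAIP1), so that the contribution of the BH3 sequence to binding behaviour can be examined within the context of the whole BimEL protein. The depositor notes a K107E substitution in Venus on the outward face of the β-barrel. No aggregation was seen in transfected BMK-DKO cells, and Förster resonance energy transfer from mCerulean3 was still observed, so the fluorophore appears unaffected. The construct is therefore suited as a FRET acceptor for live-cell measurements of interactions between BCL-2 family proteins, including studies assessing inhibitors of those interactions.
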