Addgene plasmid #166761: Venus-BimEL(Noxa)-pEGFP-C1
Purpose: To examine effect of swapping the BH3 region in full length BimEL with that of Noxa
Depositing lab: David Andrews. Depositing organization: Sunnybrook Research Institute. Publication: Efficacy and specificity of inhibitors of BCL-2 family protein interactions assessed by affinity measurements in live cells. Osterlund EJ, Hirmiz N, Pemberton JM, Nougarede A, Liu Q, Leber B, Fang Q, Andrews DW. Sci Adv. 2022 Apr 22;8(16):eabm7375. doi: 10.1126/sciadv.abm7375. Epub 2022 Apr 20. PubMed 35442739.
Backbone
  Vector backbone: pEGFP-C1
  Vector type: Mammalian Expression
  Selectable markers: Neomycin (select with G418)
Growth in bacteria
  Bacterial resistance: Kanamycin, 50 μg/mL
  Growth temperature: 37°C
  Growth strain: DH5alpha
  Copy number: High Copy
Gene/Insert
  Gene/Insert name: BimEL(Mus musculus)-(Noxa BH3) (alt name: BimEL-Noxa, BimEL(Noxa BH3), VBimEL(Noxa), VBimEL(Noxa BH3))
  Species: H. sapiens (human), M. musculus (mouse)
  Mutation: BH3 region removed and inserted BH3 of human Noxa protein
  Entrez Gene: Bcl2l11 (a.k.a. 1500006F24Rik, Bim, Bod, bcl2-L-11); PMAIP1 (a.k.a. APR, NOXA)
  Promoter: CMV
  Tag / fusion protein: Venus (N terminal on backbone)
  Cloning method: Ligation Independent Cloning
  Sequencing primers: 5′ TGACGCAAATGGGCGGTAGG; 3′ TCGCCCTTTGACGTTGGAGTCCAC
Terms and licenses: Academic/Nonprofit Terms; Industry Terms: Not Available to Industry
Depositor comments: BH3 region removed and inserted BH3 of Noxa protein. There is a K107E mutation in the Venus sequence of this plasmid. The K107E mutation is facing outwards in the B-Barrel structure of the Venus protein. Therefore, it is unlikely that this mutation would affect the chromophore within the β-barrel. We have transfected this plasmid in BMK-DKO cells and did not observe aggregation. We also used this construct and observed Forster resonance energy transfer from mCerulean3 in the context of measuring interactions with two binding partners. Thus, this mutation does not appear to affect the Venus fluorophore.
How to cite: Venus-BimEL(Noxa)-pEGFP-C1 was a gift from David Andrews (Addgene plasmid # 166761 ; http://n2t.net/addgene:166761 ; RRID:Addgene_166761)
